Addgene plasmid #110301: pEGFP-h53BP1 (siRNA resistant)
Purpose: Mammalian expression of a EGFP-tagged full length human 53BP1 (resistant to siRNA targeting AGAACGAGGAGACGGTAATAGTGGG)
Depositing lab: Chris Kok-Lung Chan. Depositing organization: University of Sussex. Publication: 53BP1 can limit sister-chromatid rupture and rearrangements driven by a distinct ultrafine DNA bridging-breakage process. Tiwari A, Addis Jones O, Chan KL. Nat Commun. 2018 Feb 14;9(1):677. doi: 10.1038/s41467-018-03098-y. PubMed 29445165.
Backbone
  Vector backbone: pEGFP
  Backbone manufacturer: Clontech
  Vector type: Mammalian Expression
Growth in bacteria
  Bacterial resistance: Kanamycin, 50 μg/mL
  Growth temperature: 37°C
  Growth strain: DH5alpha
  Copy number: High Copy
Gene/Insert
  Gene/Insert name: p53-binding protein 1
  Species: H. sapiens (human)
  Mutation: GAACGAGGA to GAGCGGGGC
  Entrez Gene: TP53BP1 (a.k.a. 53BP1, TDRD30, p202, p53BP1)
  Tag / fusion protein: EGFP (N terminal on backbone)
  Cloning method: Restriction Enzyme; 5′ cloning site unknown (unknown if destroyed); 3′ cloning site unknown (unknown if destroyed)
  Sequencing primers: 5′ unknown
Terms and licenses: Academic/Nonprofit Terms; Industry Terms: Not Available to Industry
Depositor comments: resistant to siRNA targeting AGAACGAGGAGACGGTAATAGTGGG
How to cite: pEGFP-h53BP1 (siRNA resistant) was a gift from Chris Kok-Lung Chan (Addgene plasmid # 110301 ; http://n2t.net/addgene:110301 ; RRID:Addgene_110301)
