[The description below was written by a language model from this plasmid's Addgene catalogue record and pLannotate feature annotations shown in this document.]
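Description:
pEGFP-h53BP1 (siRNA resistant) is an 11.1 kb mammalian expression plasmid built on the Clontech pEGFP backbone that produces full-length human p53-binding protein 1 (TP53BP1) fused at its N terminus to EGFP. It is maintained in E. coli at high copy through a ColE1/pUC-type origin and selected with kanamycin. The single NeoR/KanR (Tn5 aminoglycoside phosphotransferase) gene sits behind tandem bacterial (bla) and SV40 early promoters and ends in an HSV TK polyadenylation signal, so the same marker can also support G418 selection in mammalian cells. An f1 origin is present as well. The two annotated sequence records, one from the depositor and one from repository sequencing, have the same length and the same order of parts, differing only in where numbering starts.

Expression is driven by the human CMV immediate early enhancer and promoter, followed by the EGFP coding sequence and, after a short linker, the roughly 5.9 kb TP53BP1 open reading frame, with an SV40 poly(A) signal terminating the transcript. Between the insert and the poly(A) signal the annotation picks up a partial EMCV IRES with no complete downstream coding sequence. This is probably carryover from an earlier cloning step, though the record does not explain it, and the cloning sites are listed as unknown. The insert carries a small cluster of nucleotide substitutions within the target site of a specific 53BP1 siRNA, which makes the transgene transcript resistant to that siRNA. The construct therefore suits knockdown-and-rescue experiments, in which endogenous 53BP1 is depleted and the fluorescent fusion is used for complementation and for imaging 53BP1 localisation in DNA damage and repair studies.
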