Features (pLannotate 1.2.2; 14 found; start..end, strand, type, name):
     61..364     +  enhancer       CMV enhancer: human cytomegalovirus immediate early enhancer
    365..568     +  promoter       CMV promoter: human cytomegalovirus (CMV) immediate early promoter
    613..1329    +  CDS            EGFP: EGFP is a basic (constitutively fluorescent) green fluorescent protein published in 1996, derived from Aequorea victoria. It is reported to be a rapidly-maturing weak dimer with moderate acid sensitivity.
   1345..7260    +  CDS            TP53BP1 (sequence partly withheld): TP53B_HUMAN - Experimental evidence at protein level: Swiss-Prot protein existence level 1. Double-strand break (DSB) repair protein involved in response to DNA damage, telomere dynamics and class-switch recombination (CSR) during antibody genesis (PubMed:12364621, PubMed:22553214, PubMed:23333306, PubMed:17190600, PubMed:21144835, PubMed:28241136). Plays a key role in the repair of double-strand DNA breaks (DSBs) in response to DNA damage by promoting non-homologous end joining (NHEJ)- mediated repair of DSBs and specifically counteracting the function of the homologous recombination (HR) rep
   7323..7758    +  misc_feature   IRES (fragment): internal ribosome entry site (IRES) of the encephalomyocarditis virus (EMCV)
   7790..7874    +  CDS            large T antigen (fragment): large T antigen from SV40 (simian virus 40)
   7897..8018    +  polyA_signal   SV40 poly(A) signal: SV40 polyadenylation signal
   8052..8480    -  rep_origin     f1 ori (sequence partly withheld): f1 bacteriophage origin of replication; arrow indicates direction of (+) strand synthesis
   8507..8611    +  promoter       AmpR promoter: bla
   8613..8970    +  promoter       SV40 promoter: SV40 enhancer and early promoter
   9005..9799    +  CDS            NeoR/KanR: aminoglycoside phosphotransferase from Tn5; aph(3')-II (or nptII); confers resistance to neomycin, kanamycin, and G418 (Geneticin®)
   9820..9972    +  CDS            ble (fragment): BLE_KLEPN - Experimental evidence at protein level: Swiss-Prot protein existence level 1. Binding protein with a strong affinity to the bleomycin family of antibiotics. Binds to CL990; an antimitotic-antibiotic compound. From Klebsiella pneumoniae.
  10031..10078   +  polyA_signal   HSV TK poly(A) signal: herpes simplex virus thymidine kinase polyadenylation signal (Cole and Stacy, 1985)
  10407..10995   +  rep_origin     ori: high-copy-number ColE1/pMB1/pBR322/pUC origin of replication
>Addgene plasmid #110301 | pEGFP-h53BP1 (siRNA resistant) | depositor full sequence | sequence record 207674 | pEGFP-h53BP1 (siRNA resistant) sequence 11109 bps
TAGTTATTAATAGTAATCAATTACGGGGTCATTAGTTCATAGCCCATATATGGAGTTCCGCGTTACATAA
CTTACGGTAAATGGCCCGCCTGGCTGACCGCCCAACGACCCCCGCCCATTGACGTCAATAATGACGTATG
TTCCCATAGTAACGCCAATAGGGACTTTCCATTGACGTCAATGGGTGGAGTATTTACGGTAAACTGCCCA
CTTGGCAGTACATCAAGTGTATCATATGCCAAGTACGCCCCCTATTGACGTCAATGACGGTAAATGGCCC
GCCTGGCATTATGCCCAGTACATGACCTTATGGGACTTTCCTACTTGGCAGTACATCTACGTATTAGTCA
TCGCTATTACCATGGTGATGCGGTTTTGGCAGTACATCAATGGGCGTGGATAGCGGTTTGACTCACGGGG
ATTTCCAAGTCTCCACCCCATTGACGTCAATGGGAGTTTGTTTTGGCACCAAAATCAACGGGACTTTCCA
AAATGTCGTAACAACTCCGCCCCATTGACGCAAATGGGCGGTAGGCGTGTACGGTGGGAGGTCTATATAA
GCAGAGCTGGTTTAGTGAACCGTCAGATCCGCTAGCGCTACCGGTCGCCACCATGGTGAGCAAGGGCGAG
GAGCTGTTCACCGGGGTGGTGCCCATCCTGGTCGAGCTGGACGGCGACGTAAACGGCCACAAGTTCAGCG
TGTCCGGCGAGGGCGAGGGCGATGCCACCTACGGCAAGCTGACCCTGAAGTTCATCTGCACCACCGGCAA
GCTGCCCGTGCCCTGGCCCACCCTCGTGACCACCCTGACCTACGGCGTGCAGTGCTTCAGCCGCTACCCC
GACCACATGAAGCAGCACGACTTCTTCAAGTCCGCCATGCCCGAAGGCTACGTCCAGGAGCGCACCATCT
TCTTCAAGGACGACGGCAACTACAAGACCCGCGCCGAGGTGAAGTTCGAGGGCGACACCCTGGTGAACCG
CATCGAGCTGAAGGGCATCGACTTCAAGGAGGACGGCAACATCCTGGGGCACAAGCTGGAGTACAACTAC
AACAGCCACAACGTCTATATCATGGCCGACAAGCAGAAGAACGGCATCAAGGTGAACTTCAAGATCCGCC
ACAACATCGAGGACGGCAGCGTGCAGCTCGCCGACCACTACCAGCAGAACACCCCCATCGGCGACGGCCC
CGTGCTGCTGCCCGACAACCACTACCTGAGCACCCAGTCCGCCCTGAGCAAAGACCCCAACGAGAAGCGC
GATCACATGGTCCTGCTGGAGTTCGTGACCGCCGCCGGGATCACTCTCGGCATGGACGAGCTGTACAAGT
ACTCAGATCTCGAGATGGACCCTACTGGAAGTCAGTTGGATTCAGATTTCTCTCAGCAAGATACTCCTTG
CCTGATAATTGAAGATTCTCAGCCTGAAAGCCAGGTTCTAGAGGATGATTCTGGTTCTCACTTCAGTATG
CTATCTCGACACCTTCCTAATCTCCAGACGCACAAAGAAAATCCTGTGTTGGATGTTGTGTCCAATCCTG
AACAAACAGCTGGAGAAGAGCGGGGCGACGGTAATAGTGGGTTCAATGAACATTTGAAAGAAAACAAGGT
TGCAGACCCTGTGGATTCTTCTAACTTGGACACATGTGGTTCCATCAGTCAGGTCATTGAGCAGTTACCT
CAGCCAAACAGGACAAGCAGTGTTCTGGGAATGTCAGTGGAATCTGCTCCTGCTGTGGAGGAAGAGAAGG
GAGAAGAGTTGGAACAGAAGGAGAAAGAGAAGGAAGAAGATACTTCAGGCAATACTACACATTCCCTTGG
TGCTGAAGATACTGCCTCATCACAGTTGGGTTTTGGGGTTCTGGAACTCTCCCAGAGCCAGGATGTTGAG
GAAAATACTGTGCCATATGAAGTGGACAAAGAGCAGCTACAATCAGTAACCACCAACTCTGGTTATACCA
GGCTGTCTGATGTGGATGCTAATACTGCAATTAAGCATGAAGAACAGTCCAACGAAGATATCCCCATAGC
AGAACAGTCCAGCAAGGACATCCCTGTGACAGCACAGCCCAGTAAGGATGTACATGTTGTAAAAGAGCAA
AATCCACCACCTGCAAGGTCAGAGGACATGCCTTTTAGCCCCAAAGCATCTGTTGCTGCTATGGAAGCAA
AAGAACAGTTGTCTGCACAAGAACTTATGGAAAGTGGACTGCAGATTCAGAAGTCACCAGAGCCTGAGGT
TTTGTCAACTCAGGAAGACTTGTTTGACCAGAGCAATAAAACAGTATCTTCTGATGGTTGCTCTACTCCT
TCAAGGGAGGAAGGTGGGTGTTCTTTGGCTTCCACTCCTGCCACCACTCTGCATCTCCTGCAGCTCTCTG
GTCAGAGGTCCCTTGTTCAGGACAGTCTTTCCACGAATTCTTCAGATCTTGTTGCTCCTTCTCCTGATGC
TTTCCGATCTACTCCTTTTATCGTTCCTAGCAGTCCCACAGAGCAAGAAGGGAGACAAGATAAGCCAATG
GACACGTCAGTGTTATCTGAAGAAGGAGGAGAGCCTTTTCAGAAGAAACTTCAAAGTGGTGAACCAGTGG
AGTTAGAAAACCCCCCTCTCCTGCCTGAGTCCACTGTATCACCACAAGCCTCAACACCAATATCTCAGAG
CACACCAGTCTTCCCTCCTGGGTCACTTCCTATCCCATCCCAGCCTCAGTTTTCTCATGACATTTTTATT
CCTTCCCCAAGTCTGGAAGAACAATCAAATGATGGGAAGAAAGATGGAGATATGCATAGTTCATCTTTGA
CAGTTGAGTGTTCTAAAACTTCAGAGATTGAACCAAAGAATTCCCCTGAGGATCTTGGGCTATCTTTGAC
AGGGGATTCTTGCAAGTTGATGCTTTCTACAAGTGAATATAGTCAGTCCCCAAAGATGGAGAGCTTGAGT
TCTCACAGAATTGATGAAGATGGAGAAAACACACAGATTGAGGATACGGAACCCATGTCTCCAGTTCTCA
ATTCTAAATTTGTTCCTGCTGAAAATGATAGTATCCTGATGAATCCAGCACAGGATGGTGAAGTACAACT
GAGTCAGAATGATGACAAAACAAAGGGAGATGATACAGACACCAGGGATGACATTAGTATTTTAGCCACT
GGTTGCAAGGGCAGAGAAGAAACGGTAGCAGAAGATGTTTGTATTGATCTCACTTGTGATTCGGGGAGTC
AGGCAGTTCCGTCACCAGCTACTCGATCTGAGGCACTTTCTAGTGTGTTAGATCAGGAGGAAGCTATGGA
AATTAAAGAACACCATCCAGAGGAGGGGTCTTCAGGGTCTGAGGTGGAAGAAATCCCTGAGACACCTTGT
GAAAGTCAAGGAGAGGAACTCAAAGAAGAAAATATGGAGAGTGTTCCGTTGCACCTTTCTCTGACTGAAA
CTCAGTCCCAAGGGTTGTGTCTTCAAAAGGAAATGCCAAAAAAAGAATGCTCAGAAGCTATGGAAGTTGA
AACCAGTGTGATTAGTATTGATTCCCCTCAAAAGTTGGCAATACTTGACCAAGAATTGGAACATAAGGAA
CAGGAAGCTTGGGAAGAAGCTACTTCAGAGGACTCCAGTGTTGTCATTGTAGATGTGAAAGAGCCATCTC
CCAGAGTTGATGTTTCTTGTGAACCTTTGGAGGGAGTGGAGAAGTGCTCAGATTCCCAGTCATGGGAGGA
TATTGCTCCAGAAATAGAACCATGTGCTGAGAATAGATTAGACACCAAGGAAGAAAAGAGTGTAGAATAT
GAAGGAGATCTGAAATCAGGGACTGCAGAAACAGAACCTGTAGAGCAAGATTCTTCACAGCCTTCCTTAC
CTTTAGTGAGAGCAGATGATCCTTTAAGACTTGACCAGGAGTTGCAGCAGCCCCAAACTCAGGAGAAAAC
AAGTAATTCATTAACAGAAGACTCAAAAATGGCTAATGCAAAGCAGCTAAGCTCAGATGCAGAGGCCCAG
AAGCTGGGGAAGCCCTCTGCCCATGCCTCACAAAGCTTCTGTGAAAGTTCTAGTGAAACCCCATTTCATT
TCACTTTGCCTAAAGAAGGTGATATCATCCCACCATTGACTGGTGCAACCCCACCTCTTATTGGGCACCT
AAAATTGGAGCCCAAGAGACACAGTACTCCTATTGGTATTAGCAACTATCCAGAAAGCACCATAGCAACC
AGTGATGTCATGTCTGAAAGCATGGTGGAGACCCATGATCCCATACTTGGGAGTGGAAAAGGGGATTCTG
GGGCTGCCCCAGACGTGGATGATAAATTATGTCTAAGAATGAAACTGGTTAGTCCTGAGACTGAGGCGAG
TGAAGAGTCTTTGCAGTTCAACCTGGAAAAGCCTGCAACTGGTGAAAGAAAAAATGGATCTACTGCTGTT
GCTGAGTCTGTTGCCAGTCCCCAGAAGACCATGTCTGTGTTGAGCTGTATCTGTGAAGCCAGGCAAGAGA
ATGAGGCTCGAAGTGAGGATCCCCCCACCACACCCATCAGGGGGAACTTGCTCCACTTTCCAAGTTCTCA
AGGAGAAGAGGAGAAAGAAAAATTGGAGGGTGACCATACAATCAGGCAGAGTCAACAGCCTATGAAGCCC
ATTAGTCCTGTCAAGGACCCTGTTTCTCCTGCTTCCCAGAAGATGGTCATACAAGGGCCATCCAGTCCTC
AAGGAGAGGCAATGGTGACAGATGTGCTAGAAGACCAGAAAGAAGGACGGAGTACTAATAAGGAAAATCC
TAGTAAGGCCTTGATTGAAAGGCCCAGCCAAAATAACATAGGAATCCAAACCATGGAGTGTTCCTTGAGG
GTCCCAGAAACTGTTTCAGCAGCAACCCAGACTATAAAGAATGTGTGTGAGCAGGGGACCAGTACAGTGG
ACCAGAACTTTGGAAAGCAAGATGCCACAGTTCAGACTGAGAGGGGGAGTGGTGAGAAACCAGTCAGTGC
TCCTGGGGATGATACAGAGTCGCTCCATAGCCAGGGAGAAGAAGAGTTTGATATGCCTCAGCCTCCACAT
GGCCATGTCTTACATCGTCACATGAGAACAATCCGGGAAGTACGCACACTTGTCACTCGTGTCATTACAG
ATGTGTATTATGTGGATGGAACAGAAGTAGAAAGAAAAGTAACTGAGGAGACTGAAGAGCCAATTGTAGA
GTGTCAGGAGTGTGAAACTGAAGTTTCCCCTTCACAGACTGGGGGCTCCTCAGGTGACCTGGGGGATATC
AGCTCCTTCTCCTCCAAGGCATCCAGCTTACACCGCACATCAAGTGGGACAAGTCTCTCAGCTATGCACA
GCAGTGGAAGCTCAGGGAAAGGAGCCGGACCACTCAGAGGGAAAACCAGCGGGACAGAACCCGCAGATTT
TGCCTTACCCAGCTCCCGAGGAGGCCCAGGAAAACTGAGTCCTAGAAAAGGGGTCAGTCAGACAGGGACG
CCAGTGTGTGAGGAGGATGGTGATGCAGGCCTTGGCATCAGACAGGGAGGGAAGGCTCCAGTCACGCCTC
GTGGGCGTGGGCGAAGGGGCCGCCCACCTTCTCGGACCACTGGAACCAGAGAAACAGCTGTGCCTGGCCC
CTTGGGCATAGAGGACATTTCACCTAACTTGTCACCAGATGATAAATCCTTCAGCCGTGTCGTGCCCCGA
GTGCCAGACTCCACCAGACGAACAGATGTGGGTGCTGGTGCTTTGCGTCGTAGTGACTCTCCAGAAATTC
CTTTCCAGGCTGCTGCTGGCCCTTCTGATGGCTTAGATGCCTCCTCTCCAGGAAATAGCTTTGTAGGGCT
CCGTGTTGTAGCCAAGTGGTCATCCAATGGCTACTTTTACTCTGGGAAAATCACACGAGATGTCGGAGCT
GGGAAGTATAAATTGCTCTTTGATGATGGGTACGAATGTGATGTGTTGGGCAAAGACATTCTGTTATGTG
ACCCCATCCCGCTGGACACTGAAGTGACGGCCCTCTCGGAGGATGAGTATTTCAGTGCAGGAGTGGTGAA
AGGACATAGGAAGGAGTCTGGGGAACTGTACTACAGCATTGAAAAAGAAGGCCAAAGAAAGTGGTATAAG
CGAATGGCTGTCATCCTGTCCTTGGAGCAAGGAAACAGACTGAGAGAGCAGTATGGGCTTGGCCCCTATG
AAGCAGTAACACCTCTTACAAAGGCAGCAGATATCAGCTTAGACAATTTGGTGGAAGGGAAGCGGAAACG
GCGCAGTAACGTCAGCTCCCCAGCCACCCCTACTGCCTCCAGTAGCAGCAGCACAACCCCTACCCGAAAG
ATCACAGAAAGTCCTCGTGCCTCCATGGGAGTTCTCTCAGGCAAAAGAAAACTTATCACTTCTGAAGAGG
AACGGTCCCCTGCCAAGCGAGGTCGCAAGTCTGCCACAGTAAAACCTGGTGCAGTAGGGGCAGGAGAGTT
TGTGAGCCCCTGTGAGAGTGGAGACAACACCGGTGAACCCTCTGCCCTGGAAGAGCAGAGAGGGCCTTTG
CCTCTCAACAAGACCTTGTTTCTGGGCTACGCATTTCTCCTTACCATGGCCACAACCAGTGACAAGTTGG
CCAGCCGCTCCAAACTGCCAGATGGTCCTACAGGAAGCAGTGAAGAAGAGGAGGAATTTTTGGAAATTCC
TCCTTTCAACAAGCAGTATACAGAATCCCAGCTTCGAGCAGGAGCTGGCTATATCCTTGAAGATTTCAAT
GAAGCCCAGTGTAACACAGCTTACCAGTGTCTTCTAATTGCGGATCAGCATTGTCGAACCCGGAAGTACT
TCCTGTGCCTTGCCAGTGGGATTCCTTGTGTGTCTCATGTCTGGGTCCATGATAGTTGCCATGCCAACCA
GCTCCAGAACTACCGTAATTATCTGTTGCCAGCTGGGTACAGCCTTGAGGAGCAAAGAATTCTGGACTGG
CAACCCCGTGAA
[318 nt withheld, positions 6943-7260]
TAAGCGGCCGCATCGAGAGATCCGGGAGACACAACGGTTTCCCTCTAGCGGGATCAATTCCGCCCCCCCC
CCTAACGTTACTGGCCGAAGCCGCTTGGAATAAGGCCGGTGTGCGTTTGTCTATATGTTATTTTCCACCA
TATTGCCGTCTTTTGGCAATGTGAGGGCCCGGAAACCTGGCCCTGTCTTCTTGACGAGCATTCCTAGGGG
TCTTTCCCCTCTCGCCAAAGGAATGCAAGGTCTGTTGAATGTCGTGAAGGAAGCAGTTCCTCTGGAAGCT
TCTTGAAGACAAACAACGTCTGTAGCGACCCTTTGCAGGCAGCGGAACCCCCCACCTGGCGACAGGTGCC
TCTGCGGCCAAAAGCCACGTGTATAAGATACACCTGCAAAGGCGGCACAACCCCAGTGCCACGTTGTGAG
TTGGATAGTTGTGGAAAGAGTCAAATGGCTCTCCTCAAGCGTATTCAACAAGGGGCTGAAGGATGCCCAG
AAGGTACCGCGGGCCCGGGATCCACCGGATCTAGATAACTGATCATAATCAGCCATACCACATTTGTAGA
GGTTTTACTTGCTTTAAAAAACCTCCCACACCTCCCCCTGAACCTGAAACATAAAATGAATGCAATTGTT
GTTGTTAACTTGTTTATTGCAGCTTATAATGGTTACAAATAAAGCAATAGCATCACAAATTTCACAAATA
AAGCATTTTTTTCACTGCATTCTAGTTGTGGTTTGTCCAAACTCATCAATGTATCTTAACGCGTAAATTG
TAAGCGTTAATATTTTGTTAAAATTCGCGTTAAATTTTTGTTAAATCAGCTCATTTTTTAACCAATAGGC
CGAAATCGGCAAAATCCCTTATAAATCAAAAGAATAGACCGAGATAGGGT
[37 nt withheld, positions 8151-8187]
AAAGAACGTGGACTCCAACGTCAAAGG
[49 nt withheld, positions 8215-8263]
T
[91 nt withheld, positions 8265-8355]
G
[124 nt withheld, positions 8357-8480]
CAGGTGGCACTTTTCGGGGAAATGTGCGCGGAACCCCTATTTGTTTATTTTTCTAAATACATTCAAATAT
GTATCCGCTCATGAGACAATAACCCTGATAAATGCTTCAATAATATTGAAAAAGGAAGAGTCCTGAGGCG
GAAAGAACCAGCTGTGGAATGTGTGTCAGTTAGGGTGTGGAAAGTCCCCAGGCTCCCCAGCAGGCAGAAG
TATGCAAAGCATGCATCTCAATTAGTCAGCAACCAGGTGTGGAAAGTCCCCAGGCTCCCCAGCAGGCAGA
AGTATGCAAAGCATGCATCTCAATTAGTCAGCAACCATAGTCCCGCCCCTAACTCCGCCCATCCCGCCCC
TAACTCCGCCCAGTTCCGCCCATTCTCCGCCCCATGGCTGACTAATTTTTTTTATTTATGCAGAGGCCGA
GGCCGCCTCGGCCTCTGAGCTATTCCAGAAGTAGTGAGGAGGCTTTTTTGGAGGCCTAGGCTTTTGCAAA
GATCGATCAAGAGACAGGATGAGGATCGTTTCGCATGATTGAACAAGATGGATTGCACGCAGGTTCTCCG
GCCGCTTGGGTGGAGAGGCTATTCGGCTATGACTGGGCACAACAGACAATCGGCTGCTCTGATGCCGCCG
TGTTCCGGCTGTCAGCGCAGGGGCGCCCGGTTCTTTTTGTCAAGACCGACCTGTCCGGTGCCCTGAATGA
ACTGCAAGACGAGGCAGCGCGGCTATCGTGGCTGGCCACGACGGGCGTTCCTTGCGCAGCTGTGCTCGAC
GTTGTCACTGAAGCGGGAAGGGACTGGCTGCTATTGGGCGAAGTGCCGGGGCAGGATCTCCTGTCATCTC
ACCTTGCTCCTGCCGAGAAAGTATCCATCATGGCTGATGCAATGCGGCGGCTGCATACGCTTGATCCGGC
TACCTGCCCATTCGACCACCAAGCGAAACATCGCATCGAGCGAGCACGTACTCGGATGGAAGCCGGTCTT
GTCGATCAGGATGATCTGGACGAAGAGCATCAGGGGCTCGCGCCAGCCGAACTGTTCGCCAGGCTCAAGG
CGAGCATGCCCGACGGCGAGGATCTCGTCGTGACCCATGGCGATGCCTGCTTGCCGAATATCATGGTGGA
AAATGGCCGCTTTTCTGGATTCATCGACTGTGGCCGGCTGGGTGTGGCGGACCGCTATCAGGACATAGCG
TTGGCTACCCGTGATATTGCTGAAGAGCTTGGCGGCGAATGGGCTGACCGCTTCCTCGTGCTTTACGGTA
TCGCCGCTCCCGATTCGCAGCGCATCGCCTTCTATCGCCTTCTTGACGAGTTCTTCTGAGCGGGACTCTG
GGGTTCGAAATGACCGACCAAGCGACGCCCAACCTGCCATCACGAGATTTCGATTCCACCGCCGCCTTCT
ATGAAAGGTTGGGCTTCGGAATCGTTTTCCGGGACGCCGGCTGGATGATCCTCCAGCGCGGGGATCTCAT
GCTGGAGTTCTTCGCCCACCCTAGGGGGAGGCTAACTGAAACACGGAAGGAGACAATACCGGAAGGAACC
CGCGCTATGACGGCAATAAAAAGACAGAATAAAACGCACGGTGTTGGGTCGTTTGTTCATAAACGCGGGG
TTCGGTCCCAGGGCTGGCACTCTGTCGATACCCCACCGAGACCCCATTGGGGCCAATACGCCCGCGTTTC
TTCCTTTTCCCCACCCCACCCCCCAAGTTCGGGTGAAGGCCCAGGGCTCGCAGCCAACGTCGGGGCGGCA
GGCCCTGCCATAGCCTCAGGTTACTCATATATACTTTAGATTGATTTAAAACTTCATTTTTAATTTAAAA
GGATCTAGGTGAAGATCCTTTTTGATAATCTCATGACCAAAATCCCTTAACGTGAGTTTTCGTTCCACTG
AGCGTCAGACCCCGTAGAAAAGATCAAAGGATCTTCTTGAGATCCTTTTTTTCTGCGCGTAATCTGCTGC
TTGCAAACAAAAAAACCACCGCTACCAGCGGTGGTTTGTTTGCCGGATCAAGAGCTACCAACTCTTTTTC
CGAAGGTAACTGGCTTCAGCAGAGCGCAGATACCAAATACTGTCCTTCTAGTGTAGCCGTAGTTAGGCCA
CCACTTCAAGAACTCTGTAGCACCGCCTACATACCTCGCTCTGCTAATCCTGTTACCAGTGGCTGCTGCC
AGTGGCGATAAGTCGTGTCTTACCGGGTTGGACTCAAGACGATAGTTACCGGATAAGGCGCAGCGGTCGG
GCTGAACGGGGGGTTCGTGCACACAGCCCAGCTTGGAGCGAACGACCTACACCGAACTGAGATACCTACA
GCGTGAGCTATGAGAAAGCGCCACGCTTCCCGAAGGGAGAAAGGCGGACAGGTATCCGGTAAGCGGCAGG
GTCGGAACAGGAGAGCGCACGAGGGAGCTTCCAGGGGGAAACGCCTGGTATCTTTATAGTCCTGTCGGGT
TTCGCCACCTCTGACTTGAGCGTCGATTTTTGTGATGCTCGTCAGGGGGGCGGAGCCTATGGAAAAACGC
CAGCAACGCGGCCTTTTTACGGTTCCTGGCCTTTTGCTGGCCTTTTGCTCACATGTTCTTTCCTGCGTTA
TCCCCTGATTCTGTGGATAACCGTATTACCGCCATGCAT
