Features (pLannotate 1.2.2; 15 found; start..end, strand, type, name):
     30..89      +  rep_origin     RSF ori (fragment): Plasmids containing the RSF 1030 origin of replication can be propagated in E. coli cells that contain additional plasmids with compatible origins.
    157..460     +  enhancer       CMV enhancer: human cytomegalovirus immediate early enhancer
    461..664     +  promoter       CMV promoter: human cytomegalovirus (CMV) immediate early promoter
    709..1425    +  CDS            EGFP: EGFP is a basic (constitutively fluorescent) green fluorescent protein published in 1996, derived from Aequorea victoria. It is reported to be a rapidly-maturing weak dimer with moderate acid sensitivity.
   1441..7356    +  CDS            TP53BP1 (sequence partly withheld): TP53B_HUMAN - Experimental evidence at protein level: Swiss-Prot protein existence level 1. Double-strand break (DSB) repair protein involved in response to DNA damage, telomere dynamics and class-switch recombination (CSR) during antibody genesis (PubMed:12364621, PubMed:22553214, PubMed:23333306, PubMed:17190600, PubMed:21144835, PubMed:28241136). Plays a key role in the repair of double-strand DNA breaks (DSBs) in response to DNA damage by promoting non-homologous end joining (NHEJ)- mediated repair of DSBs and specifically counteracting the function of the homologous recombination (HR) rep
   7419..7854    +  misc_feature   IRES (fragment): internal ribosome entry site (IRES) of the encephalomyocarditis virus (EMCV)
   7886..7970    +  CDS            large T antigen (fragment): large T antigen from SV40 (simian virus 40)
   7993..8114    +  polyA_signal   SV40 poly(A) signal: SV40 polyadenylation signal
   8148..8576    -  rep_origin     f1 ori (sequence partly withheld): f1 bacteriophage origin of replication; arrow indicates direction of (+) strand synthesis
   8603..8707    +  promoter       AmpR promoter: bla
   8709..9066    +  promoter       SV40 promoter: SV40 enhancer and early promoter
   9101..9895    +  CDS            NeoR/KanR: aminoglycoside phosphotransferase from Tn5; aph(3')-II (or nptII); confers resistance to neomycin, kanamycin, and G418 (Geneticin®)
   9916..10068   +  CDS            ble (fragment): BLE_KLEPN - Experimental evidence at protein level: Swiss-Prot protein existence level 1. Binding protein with a strong affinity to the bleomycin family of antibiotics. Binds to CL990; an antimitotic-antibiotic compound. From Klebsiella pneumoniae.
  10127..10174   +  polyA_signal   HSV TK poly(A) signal: herpes simplex virus thymidine kinase polyadenylation signal (Cole and Stacy, 1985)
  10503..11091   +  rep_origin     ori: high-copy-number ColE1/pMB1/pBR322/pUC origin of replication
>Addgene plasmid #110301 | pEGFP-h53BP1 (siRNA resistant) | addgene full sequence | sequence record 387855 | Addgene NGS Result
TTTTTACGGTTCCTGGCCTTTTGCTGGCCTTTTGCTCACATGTTCTTTCCTGCGTTATCCCCTGATTCTG
TGGATAACCGTATTACCGCCATGCATTAGTTATTAATAGTAATCAATTACGGGGTCATTAGTTCATAGCC
CATATATGGAGTTCCGCGTTACATAACTTACGGTAAATGGCCCGCCTGGCTGACCGCCCAACGACCCCCG
CCCATTGACGTCAATAATGACGTATGTTCCCATAGTAACGCCAATAGGGACTTTCCATTGACGTCAATGG
GTGGAGTATTTACGGTAAACTGCCCACTTGGCAGTACATCAAGTGTATCATATGCCAAGTACGCCCCCTA
TTGACGTCAATGACGGTAAATGGCCCGCCTGGCATTATGCCCAGTACATGACCTTATGGGACTTTCCTAC
TTGGCAGTACATCTACGTATTAGTCATCGCTATTACCATGGTGATGCGGTTTTGGCAGTACATCAATGGG
CGTGGATAGCGGTTTGACTCACGGGGATTTCCAAGTCTCCACCCCATTGACGTCAATGGGAGTTTGTTTT
GGCACCAAAATCAACGGGACTTTCCAAAATGTCGTAACAACTCCGCCCCATTGACGCAAATGGGCGGTAG
GCGTGTACGGTGGGAGGTCTATATAAGCAGAGCTGGTTTAGTGAACCGTCAGATCCGCTAGCGCTACCGG
TCGCCACCATGGTGAGCAAGGGCGAGGAGCTGTTCACCGGGGTGGTGCCCATCCTGGTCGAGCTGGACGG
CGACGTAAACGGCCACAAGTTCAGCGTGTCCGGCGAGGGCGAGGGCGATGCCACCTACGGCAAGCTGACC
CTGAAGTTCATCTGCACCACCGGCAAGCTGCCCGTGCCCTGGCCCACCCTCGTGACCACCCTGACCTACG
GCGTGCAGTGCTTCAGCCGCTACCCCGACCACATGAAGCAGCACGACTTCTTCAAGTCCGCCATGCCCGA
AGGCTACGTCCAGGAGCGCACCATCTTCTTCAAGGACGACGGCAACTACAAGACCCGCGCCGAGGTGAAG
TTCGAGGGCGACACCCTGGTGAACCGCATCGAGCTGAAGGGCATCGACTTCAAGGAGGACGGCAACATCC
TGGGGCACAAGCTGGAGTACAACTACAACAGCCACAACGTCTATATCATGGCCGACAAGCAGAAGAACGG
CATCAAGGTGAACTTCAAGATCCGCCACAACATCGAGGACGGCAGCGTGCAGCTCGCCGACCACTACCAG
CAGAACACCCCCATCGGCGACGGCCCCGTGCTGCTGCCCGACAACCACTACCTGAGCACCCAGTCCGCCC
TGAGCAAAGACCCCAACGAGAAGCGCGATCACATGGTCCTGCTGGAGTTCGTGACCGCCGCCGGGATCAC
TCTCGGCATGGACGAGCTGTACAAGTACTCAGATCTCGAGATGGACCCTACTGGAAGTCAGTTGGATTCA
GATTTCTCTCAGCAAGATACTCCTTGCCTGATAATTGAAGATTCTCAGCCTGAAAGCCAGGTTCTAGAGG
ATGATTCTGGTTCTCACTTCAGTATGCTATCTCGACACCTTCCTAATCTCCAGACGCACAAAGAAAATCC
TGTGTTGGATGTTGTGTCCAATCCTGAACAAACAGCTGGAGAAGAGCGGGGCGACGGTAATAGTGGGTTC
AATGAACATTTGAAAGAAAACAAGGTTGCAGACCCTGTGGATTCTTCTAACTTGGACACATGTGGTTCCA
TCAGTCAGGTCATTGAGCAGTTACCTCAGCCAAACAGGACAAGCAGTGTTCTGGGAATGTCAGTGGAATC
TGCTCCTGCTGTGGAGGAAGAGAAGGGAGAAGAGTTGGAACAGAAGGAGAAAGAGAAGGAAGAAGATACT
TCAGGCAATACTACACATTCCCTTGGTGCTGAAGATACTGCCTCATCACAGTTGGGTTTTGGGGTTCTGG
AACTCTCCCAGAGCCAGGATGTTGAGGAAAATACTGTGCCATATGAAGTGGACAAAGAGCAGCTACAATC
AGTAACCACCAACTCTGGTTATACCAGGCTGTCTGATGTGGATGCTAATACTGCAATTAAGCATGAAGAA
CAGTCCAACGAAGATATCCCCATAGCAGAACAGTCCAGCAAGGACATCCCTGTGACAGCACAGCCCAGTA
AGGATGTACATGTTGTAAAAGAGCAAAATCCACCACCTGCAAGGTCAGAGGACATGCCTTTTAGCCCCAA
AGCATCTGTTGCTGCTATGGAAGCAAAAGAACAGTTGTCTGCACAAGAACTTATGGAAAGTGGACTGCAG
ATTCAGAAGTCACCAGAGCCTGAGGTTTTGTCAACTCAGGAAGACTTGTTTGACCAGAGCAATAAAACAG
TATCTTCTGATGGTTGCTCTACTCCTTCAAGGGAGGAAGGTGGGTGTTCTTTGGCTTCCACTCCTGCCAC
CACTCTGCATCTCCTGCAGCTCTCTGGTCAGAGGTCCCTTGTTCAGGACAGTCTTTCCACGAATTCTTCA
GATCTTGTTGCTCCTTCTCCTGATGCTTTCCGATCTACTCCTTTTATCGTTCCTAGCAGTCCCACAGAGC
AAGAAGGGAGACAAGATAAGCCAATGGACACGTCAGTGTTATCTGAAGAAGGAGGAGAGCCTTTTCAGAA
GAAACTTCAAAGTGGTGAACCAGTGGAGTTAGAAAACCCCCCTCTCCTGCCTGAGTCCACTGTATCACCA
CAAGCCTCAACACCAATATCTCAGAGCACACCAGTCTTCCCTCCTGGGTCACTTCCTATCCCATCCCAGC
CTCAGTTTTCTCATGACATTTTTATTCCTTCCCCAAGTCTGGAAGAACAATCAAATGATGGGAAGAAAGA
TGGAGATATGCATAGTTCATCTTTGACAGTTGAGTGTTCTAAAACTTCAGAGATTGAACCAAAGAATTCC
CCTGAGGATCTTGGGCTATCTTTGACAGGGGATTCTTGCAAGTTGATGCTTTCTACAAGTGAATATAGTC
AGTCCCCAAAGATGGAGAGCTTGAGTTCTCACAGAATTGATGAAGATGGAGAAAACACACAGATTGAGGA
TACGGAACCCATGTCTCCAGTTCTCAATTCTAAATTTGTTCCTGCTGAAAATGATAGTATCCTGATGAAT
CCAGCACAGGATGGTGAAGTACAACTGAGTCAGAATGATGACAAAACAAAGGGAGATGATACAGACACCA
GGGATGACATTAGTATTTTAGCCACTGGTTGCAAGGGCAGAGAAGAAACGGTAGCAGAAGATGTTTGTAT
TGATCTCACTTGTGATTCGGGGAGTCAGGCAGTTCCGTCACCAGCTACTCGATCTGAGGCACTTTCTAGT
GTGTTAGATCAGGAGGAAGCTATGGAAATTAAAGAACACCATCCAGAGGAGGGGTCTTCAGGGTCTGAGG
TGGAAGAAATCCCTGAGACACCTTGTGAAAGTCAAGGAGAGGAACTCAAAGAAGAAAATATGGAGAGTGT
TCCGTTGCACCTTTCTCTGACTGAAACTCAGTCCCAAGGGTTGTGTCTTCAAAAGGAAATGCCAAAAAAA
GAATGCTCAGAAGCTATGGAAGTTGAAACCAGTGTGATTAGTATTGATTCCCCTCAAAAGTTGGCAATAC
TTGACCAAGAATTGGAACATAAGGAACAGGAAGCTTGGGAAGAAGCTACTTCAGAGGACTCCAGTGTTGT
CATTGTAGATGTGAAAGAGCCATCTCCCAGAGTTGATGTTTCTTGTGAACCTTTGGAGGGAGTGGAGAAG
TGCTCAGATTCCCAGTCATGGGAGGATATTGCTCCAGAAATAGAACCATGTGCTGAGAATAGATTAGACA
CCAAGGAAGAAAAGAGTGTAGAATATGAAGGAGATCTGAAATCAGGGACTGCAGAAACAGAACCTGTAGA
GCAAGATTCTTCACAGCCTTCCTTACCTTTAGTGAGAGCAGATGATCCTTTAAGACTTGACCAGGAGTTG
CAGCAGCCCCAAACTCAGGAGAAAACAAGTAATTCATTAACAGAAGACTCAAAAATGGCTAATGCAAAGC
AGCTAAGCTCAGATGCAGAGGCCCAGAAGCTGGGGAAGCCCTCTGCCCATGCCTCACAAAGCTTCTGTGA
AAGTTCTAGTGAAACCCCATTTCATTTCACTTTGCCTAAAGAAGGTGATATCATCCCACCATTGACTGGT
GCAACCCCACCTCTTATTGGGCACCTAAAATTGGAGCCCAAGAGACACAGTACTCCTATTGGTATTAGCA
ACTATCCAGAAAGCACCATAGCAACCAGTGATGTCATGTCTGAAAGCATGGTGGAGACCCATGATCCCAT
ACTTGGGAGTGGAAAAGGGGATTCTGGGGCTGCCCCAGACGTGGATGATAAATTATGTCTAAGAATGAAA
CTGGTTAGTCCTGAGACTGAGGCGAGTGAAGAGTCTTTGCAGTTCAACCTGGAAAAGCCTGCAACTGGTG
AAAGAAAAAATGGATCTACTGCTGTTGCTGAGTCTGTTGCCAGTCCCCAGAAGACCATGTCTGTGTTGAG
CTGTATCTGTGAAGCCAGGCAAGAGAATGAGGCTCGAAGTGAGGATCCCCCCACCACACCCATCAGGGGG
AACTTGCTCCACTTTCCAAGTTCTCAAGGAGAAGAGGAGAAAGAAAAATTGGAGGGTGACCATACAATCA
GGCAGAGTCAACAGCCTATGAAGCCCATTAGTCCTGTCAAGGACCCTGTTTCTCCTGCTTCCCAGAAGAT
GGTCATACAAGGGCCATCCAGTCCTCAAGGAGAGGCAATGGTGACAGATGTGCTAGAAGACCAGAAAGAA
GGACGGAGTACTAATAAGGAAAATCCTAGTAAGGCCTTGATTGAAAGGCCCAGCCAAAATAACATAGGAA
TCCAAACCATGGAGTGTTCCTTGAGGGTCCCAGAAACTGTTTCAGCAGCAACCCAGACTATAAAGAATGT
GTGTGAGCAGGGGACCAGTACAGTGGACCAGAACTTTGGAAAGCAAGATGCCACAGTTCAGACTGAGAGG
GGGAGTGGTGAGAAACCAGTCAGTGCTCCTGGGGATGATACAGAGTCGCTCCATAGCCAGGGAGAAGAAG
AGTTTGATATGCCTCAGCCTCCACATGGCCATGTCTTACATCGTCACATGAGAACAATCCGGGAAGTACG
CACACTTGTCACTCGTGTCATTACAGATGTGTATTATGTGGATGGAACAGAAGTAGAAAGAAAAGTAACT
GAGGAGACTGAAGAGCCAATTGTAGAGTGTCAGGAGTGTGAAACTGAAGTTTCCCCTTCACAGACTGGGG
GCTCCTCAGGTGACCTGGGGGATATCAGCTCCTTCTCCTCCAAGGCATCCAGCTTACACCGCACATCAAG
TGGGACAAGTCTCTCAGCTATGCACAGCAGTGGAAGCTCAGGGAAAGGAGCCGGACCACTCAGAGGGAAA
ACCAGCGGGACAGAACCCGCAGATTTTGCCTTACCCAGCTCCCGAGGAGGCCCAGGAAAACTGAGTCCTA
GAAAAGGGGTCAGTCAGACAGGGACGCCAGTGTGTGAGGAGGATGGTGATGCAGGCCTTGGCATCAGACA
GGGAGGGAAGGCTCCAGTCACGCCTCGTGGGCGTGGGCGAAGGGGCCGCCCACCTTCTCGGACCACTGGA
ACCAGAGAAACAGCTGTGCCTGGCCCCTTGGGCATAGAGGACATTTCACCTAACTTGTCACCAGATGATA
AATCCTTCAGCCGTGTCGTGCCCCGAGTGCCAGACTCCACCAGACGAACAGATGTGGGTGCTGGTGCTTT
GCGTCGTAGTGACTCTCCAGAAATTCCTTTCCAGGCTGCTGCTGGCCCTTCTGATGGCTTAGATGCCTCC
TCTCCAGGAAATAGCTTTGTAGGGCTCCGTGTTGTAGCCAAGTGGTCATCCAATGGCTACTTTTACTCTG
GGAAAATCACACGAGATGTCGGAGCTGGGAAGTATAAATTGCTCTTTGATGATGGGTACGAATGTGATGT
GTTGGGCAAAGACATTCTGTTATGTGACCCCATCCCGCTGGACACTGAAGTGACGGCCCTCTCGGAGGAT
GAGTATTTCAGTGCAGGAGTGGTGAAAGGACATAGGAAGGAGTCTGGGGAACTGTACTACAGCATTGAAA
AAGAAGGCCAAAGAAAGTGGTATAAGCGAATGGCTGTCATCCTGTCCTTGGAGCAAGGAAACAGACTGAG
AGAGCAGTATGGGCTTGGCCCCTATGAAGCAGTAACACCTCTTACAAAGGCAGCAGATATCAGCTTAGAC
AATTTGGTGGAAGGGAAGCGGAAACGGCGCAGTAACGTCAGCTCCCCAGCCACCCCTACTGCCTCCAGTA
GCAGCAGCACAACCCCTACCCGAAAGATCACAGAAAGTCCTCGTGCCTCCATGGGAGTTCTCTCAGGCAA
AAGAAAACTTATCACTTCTGAAGAGGAACGGTCCCCTGCCAAGCGAGGTCGCAAGTCTGCCACAGTAAAA
CCTGGTGCAGTAGGGGCAGGAGAGTTTGTGAGCCCCTGTGAGAGTGGAGACAACACCGGTGAACCCTCTG
CCCTGGAAGAGCAGAGAGGGCCTTTGCCTCTCAACAAGACCTTGTTTCTGGGCTACGCATTTCTCCTTAC
CATGGCCACAACCAGTGACAAGTTGGCCAGCCGCTCCAAACTGCCAGATGGTCCTACAGGAAGCAGTGAA
GAAGAGGAGGAATTTTTGGAAATTCCTCCTTTCAACAAGCAGTATACAGAATCCCAGCTTCGAGCAGGAG
CTGGCTATATCCTTGAAGATTTCAATGAAGCCCAGTGTAACACAGCTTACCAGTGTCTTCTAATTGCGGA
TCAGCATTGTCGAACCCGGAAGTACTTCCTGTGCCTTGCCAGTGGGATTCCTTGTGTGTCTCATGTCTGG
GTCCATGATAGTTGCCATGCCAACCAGCTCCAGAACTACCGTAATTATCTGTTGCCAGCTGGGTACAGCC
TTGAGGAGCAAAGAATTCTGGACTGGCAACCCCGTGAA
[318 nt withheld, positions 7039-7356]
TAAGCGGCCGCATCGAGAGATCCGGGAGACACAACGGTTTCCCTCTAGCGGGATCAATTCCGCCCCCCCC
CCTAACGTTACTGGCCGAAGCCGCTTGGAATAAGGCCGGTGTGCGTTTGTCTATATGTTATTTTCCACCA
TATTGCCGTCTTTTGGCAATGTGAGGGCCCGGAAACCTGGCCCTGTCTTCTTGACGAGCATTCCTAGGGG
TCTTTCCCCTCTCGCCAAAGGAATGCAAGGTCTGTTGAATGTCGTGAAGGAAGCAGTTCCTCTGGAAGCT
TCTTGAAGACAAACAACGTCTGTAGCGACCCTTTGCAGGCAGCGGAACCCCCCACCTGGCGACAGGTGCC
TCTGCGGCCAAAAGCCACGTGTATAAGATACACCTGCAAAGGCGGCACAACCCCAGTGCCACGTTGTGAG
TTGGATAGTTGTGGAAAGAGTCAAATGGCTCTCCTCAAGCGTATTCAACAAGGGGCTGAAGGATGCCCAG
AAGGTACCGCGGGCCCGGGATCCACCGGATCTAGATAACTGATCATAATCAGCCATACCACATTTGTAGA
GGTTTTACTTGCTTTAAAAAACCTCCCACACCTCCCCCTGAACCTGAAACATAAAATGAATGCAATTGTT
GTTGTTAACTTGTTTATTGCAGCTTATAATGGTTACAAATAAAGCAATAGCATCACAAATTTCACAAATA
AAGCATTTTTTTCACTGCATTCTAGTTGTGGTTTGTCCAAACTCATCAATGTATCTTAACGCGTAAATTG
TAAGCGTTAATATTTTGTTAAAATTCGCGTTAAATTTTTGTTAAATCAGCTCATTTTTTAACCAATAGGC
CGAAATCGGCAAAATCCCTTATAAATCAAAAGAATAGACCGAGATAGGGT
[37 nt withheld, positions 8247-8283]
AAAGAACGTGGACTCCAACGTCAAAGG
[49 nt withheld, positions 8311-8359]
T
[91 nt withheld, positions 8361-8451]
G
[124 nt withheld, positions 8453-8576]
CAGGTGGCACTTTTCGGGGAAATGTGCGCGGAACCCCTATTTGTTTATTTTTCTAAATACATTCAAATAT
GTATCCGCTCATGAGACAATAACCCTGATAAATGCTTCAATAATATTGAAAAAGGAAGAGTCCTGAGGCG
GAAAGAACCAGCTGTGGAATGTGTGTCAGTTAGGGTGTGGAAAGTCCCCAGGCTCCCCAGCAGGCAGAAG
TATGCAAAGCATGCATCTCAATTAGTCAGCAACCAGGTGTGGAAAGTCCCCAGGCTCCCCAGCAGGCAGA
AGTATGCAAAGCATGCATCTCAATTAGTCAGCAACCATAGTCCCGCCCCTAACTCCGCCCATCCCGCCCC
TAACTCCGCCCAGTTCCGCCCATTCTCCGCCCCATGGCTGACTAATTTTTTTTATTTATGCAGAGGCCGA
GGCCGCCTCGGCCTCTGAGCTATTCCAGAAGTAGTGAGGAGGCTTTTTTGGAGGCCTAGGCTTTTGCAAA
GATCGATCAAGAGACAGGATGAGGATCGTTTCGCATGATTGAACAAGATGGATTGCACGCAGGTTCTCCG
GCCGCTTGGGTGGAGAGGCTATTCGGCTATGACTGGGCACAACAGACAATCGGCTGCTCTGATGCCGCCG
TGTTCCGGCTGTCAGCGCAGGGGCGCCCGGTTCTTTTTGTCAAGACCGACCTGTCCGGTGCCCTGAATGA
ACTGCAAGACGAGGCAGCGCGGCTATCGTGGCTGGCCACGACGGGCGTTCCTTGCGCAGCTGTGCTCGAC
GTTGTCACTGAAGCGGGAAGGGACTGGCTGCTATTGGGCGAAGTGCCGGGGCAGGATCTCCTGTCATCTC
ACCTTGCTCCTGCCGAGAAAGTATCCATCATGGCTGATGCAATGCGGCGGCTGCATACGCTTGATCCGGC
TACCTGCCCATTCGACCACCAAGCGAAACATCGCATCGAGCGAGCACGTACTCGGATGGAAGCCGGTCTT
GTCGATCAGGATGATCTGGACGAAGAGCATCAGGGGCTCGCGCCAGCCGAACTGTTCGCCAGGCTCAAGG
CGAGCATGCCCGACGGCGAGGATCTCGTCGTGACCCATGGCGATGCCTGCTTGCCGAATATCATGGTGGA
AAATGGCCGCTTTTCTGGATTCATCGACTGTGGCCGGCTGGGTGTGGCGGACCGCTATCAGGACATAGCG
TTGGCTACCCGTGATATTGCTGAAGAGCTTGGCGGCGAATGGGCTGACCGCTTCCTCGTGCTTTACGGTA
TCGCCGCTCCCGATTCGCAGCGCATCGCCTTCTATCGCCTTCTTGACGAGTTCTTCTGAGCGGGACTCTG
GGGTTCGAAATGACCGACCAAGCGACGCCCAACCTGCCATCACGAGATTTCGATTCCACCGCCGCCTTCT
ATGAAAGGTTGGGCTTCGGAATCGTTTTCCGGGACGCCGGCTGGATGATCCTCCAGCGCGGGGATCTCAT
GCTGGAGTTCTTCGCCCACCCTAGGGGGAGGCTAACTGAAACACGGAAGGAGACAATACCGGAAGGAACC
CGCGCTATGACGGCAATAAAAAGACAGAATAAAACGCACGGTGTTGGGTCGTTTGTTCATAAACGCGGGG
TTCGGTCCCAGGGCTGGCACTCTGTCGATACCCCACCGAGACCCCATTGGGGCCAATACGCCCGCGTTTC
TTCCTTTTCCCCACCCCACCCCCCAAGTTCGGGTGAAGGCCCAGGGCTCGCAGCCAACGTCGGGGCGGCA
GGCCCTGCCATAGCCTCAGGTTACTCATATATACTTTAGATTGATTTAAAACTTCATTTTTAATTTAAAA
GGATCTAGGTGAAGATCCTTTTTGATAATCTCATGACCAAAATCCCTTAACGTGAGTTTTCGTTCCACTG
AGCGTCAGACCCCGTAGAAAAGATCAAAGGATCTTCTTGAGATCCTTTTTTTCTGCGCGTAATCTGCTGC
TTGCAAACAAAAAAACCACCGCTACCAGCGGTGGTTTGTTTGCCGGATCAAGAGCTACCAACTCTTTTTC
CGAAGGTAACTGGCTTCAGCAGAGCGCAGATACCAAATACTGTTCTTCTAGTGTAGCCGTAGTTAGGCCA
CCACTTCAAGAACTCTGTAGCACCGCCTACATACCTCGCTCTGCTAATCCTGTTACCAGTGGCTGCTGCC
AGTGGCGATAAGTCGTGTCTTACCGGGTTGGACTCAAGACGATAGTTACCGGATAAGGCGCAGCGGTCGG
GCTGAACGGGGGGTTCGTGCACACAGCCCAGCTTGGAGCGAACGACCTACACCGAACTGAGATACCTACA
GCGTGAGCTATGAGAAAGCGCCACGCTTCCCGAAGGGAGAAAGGCGGACAGGTATCCGGTAAGCGGCAGG
GTCGGAACAGGAGAGCGCACGAGGGAGCTTCCAGGGGGAAACGCCTGGTATCTTTATAGTCCTGTCGGGT
TTCGCCACCTCTGACTTGAGCGTCGATTTTTGTGATGCTCGTCAGGGGGGCGGAGCCTATGGAAAAACGC
CAGCAACGCGGCC
